>Addgene plasmid #183761 | pBR_attB(C31)_FRT | addgene full sequence | sequence record 362564 | Addgene NGS Result
CCAATACGCAAACCGCCTCTCCCCGCGCGTTGGCCGATTCATTAATGCAGCTGGCACGACAGGTTTCCCG
ACTGGAAAGCGGGCAGTGAGCGCAACGCAATTAATGTGAGTTAGCTCACTCATTAGGCACCCCAGGCTTT
ACACTTTATGCTTCCGGCTCGTATGTTGTGTGGAATTGTGAGCGGATAACAATTTCACACAGGAAACAGC
TATGACCATGATTACGCCAAGCTTAATTCCCTCCCCAGCAGGCAGAAGTATGCAAAGCATGCATCTCAAT
TAGTCAGCAACCATAGTCCCGCCCCTAACTCCGCCCATCCCGCCCCTAACTCCGCCCAGTTCCGCCCATT
CTCCGCCCCATGGCTGACTAATTTTTTTTATTTATGCAGAGGCCGAGGCCGCCTCGGCCTCTGAGCTATT
CCAGAAGTAGTGAGGAGGCTTTTTTGGAGGCCTAGGCTTTTGCAAAAAGCTTTGCAAAGATGGATAAAGT
TTTAAACAGAGAGGAATCTTTGCAGCTAATGGACCTTCTAGGTCTTGAAAGGAGTGGGAATTGGCTCCGG
TGCCCGTCAGTGGGCAGAGCGCACATCGCCCACAGTCCCCGAGAAGTTGGGGGGAGGGGTCGGCAATTGA
ACCGGTGCCTAGAGAAGGTGGCGCGGGGTAAACTGGGAAAGTGATGTCGTGTACTGGCTCCGCCTTTTTC
CCGAGGGTGGGGGAGAACCGTATATAAGTGCAGTAGTCGCCGTGAACGTTCTTTTTCGCAACGGGTTTGC
CGCCAGAACACAGGTAAGTGCCGTGTGTGGTTCCCGCGGGCCTGGCCTCTTTACGGGTTATGGCCCTTGC
GTGCCTTGAATTACTTCCACCTGGCTGCAGTACGTGATTCTTGATCCCGAGCTTCGGGTTGGAAGTGGGT
GGGAGAGTTCGAGGCCTTGCGCTTAAGGAGCCCCTTCGCCTCGTGCTTGAGTTGAGGCCTGGCCTGGGCG
CTGGGGCCGCCGCGTGCGAATCTGGTGGCACCTTCGCGCCTGTCTCGCTGCTTTCGATAAGTCTCTAGCC
ATTTAAAATTTTTGATGACCTGCTGCGACGCTTTTTTTCTGGCAAGATAGTCTTGTAAATGCGGGCCAAG
ATCTGCACACTGGTATTTCGGTTTTTGGGGCCGCGGGCGGCGACGGGGCCCGTGCGTCCCAGCGCACATG
TTCGGCGAGGCGGGGCCTGCGAGCGCGGCCACCGAGAATCGGACGGGGGTAGTCTCAAGCTGGCCGGCCT
GCTCTGGTGCCTGGCCTCGCGCCGCCGTGTATCGCCCCGCCCTGGGCGGCAAGGCTGGCCCGGTCGGCAC
CAGTTGCGTGAGCGGAAAGATGGCCGCTTCCCGGCCCTGCTGCAGGGAGCTCAAAATGGAGGACGCGGCG
CTCGGGAGAGCGGGCGGGTGAGTCACCCACACAAAGGAAAAGGGCCTTTCCGTCCTCAGCCGTCGCTTCA
TGTGACTCCACGGAGTACCGGGCGCCGTCCAGGCACCTCGATTAGTTCTCGAGCTTTTGGAGTACGTCGT
CTTTAGGTTGGGGGGAGGGGTTTTATGCGATGGAGTTTCCCCACACTGAGTGGGTGGAGACTGAAGTTAG
GCCAGCTTGGCACTTGATGTAATTCTCCTTGGAATTTGCCCTTTTTGAGTTTGGATCTTGGTTCATTCTC
AAGCCTCAGACAGTGGTTCAAAGTTTTTTTCTTCCATTTCAGGTGTCGTGAGGAATTCGCCACCATGGCC
TCGAAGCCGCGGTGCGGGTGCCAGGGCGTGCCCTTGGGCTCCCCGGGCGCGTACTCCACCTCACCCATCG
GATCCGAAGTTCCTATTCCGAAGTTCCTATTCTCTAGAAAGTATAGGAACTTCATGATATTCGGCAAGCA
GGCATCGACTAGTTAATTAAGCTAGCGCTGCAAGAACTCTTCCTCACGGATCCGAAGTTCCTATTCCGAA
GTTCCTATTCTTCAAATAGTATAGGAACTTCAGCGCTCACTGGCCGTCGTTTTACAAAGGGCGAATTCAC
TGGCCGTCGTTTTACAACGTCGTGACTGGGAAAACCCTGGCGTTACCCAACTTAATCGCCTTGCAGCACA
TCCCCCTTTCGCCAGCTGGCGTAATAGCGAAGAGGCCCGCACCGATCGCCCTTCCCAACAGTTGCGCAGC
CTGAATGGCGAATGGCGCCTGATGCGGTATTTTCTCCTTACGCATCTGTGCGGTATTTCACACCGCATA
[95 nt withheld, positions 2240-2334]
T
[46 nt withheld, positions 2336-2381]
C
[141 nt withheld, positions 2383-2523]
CCTTTGACGTTGGAGTCCACGTTCTTT
[37 nt withheld, positions 2551-2587]
ACTCTATCTCGGGCTATTCTTTTGATTTATAAGGGATTTTGCCGATTTCGGTCTATTGGTTAAAAAATGA
GCTGATTTAACAAAAATTTAACGCGAATTTTAACAAAATATTAACGTTTACAATTTTATGGTGCACTCTC
AGTACAATCTGCTCTGATGCCGCATAGTTAAGCCAGCCCCGACACCCGCCAACACCCGCTGACGCGCCCT
GACGGGCTTGTCTGCTCCCGGCATCCGCTTACAGACAAGCTGTGACCGTCTCCGGGAGCTGCATGTGTCA
GAGGTTTTCACCGTCATCACCGAAACGCGCGAGACGAAAGGGCCTCGTGATACGCCTATTTTTATAGGTT
AATGTCATGATAATAATGGTTTCTTAGACGTCAGGTGGCACTTTTCGGGGAAATGTGCGCGGAACCCCTA
TTTGTTTATTTTTCTAAATACATTCAAATATGTATCCGCTCATGAGACAATAACCCTGATAAATGCTTCA
ATAATATTGAAAAAGGAAGAGTATGAGTATTCAACATTTCCGTGTCGCCCTTATTCCCTTTTTTGCGGCA
TTTTGCCTTCCTGTTTTTGCTCACCCAGAAACGCTGGTGAAAGTAAAAGATGCTGAAGATCAGTTGGGTG
CACGAGTGGGTTACATCGAACTGGATCTCAACAGCGGTAAGATCCTTGAGAGTTTTCGCCCCGAAGAACG
TTTTCCAATGATGAGCACTTTTAAAGTTCTGCTATGTGGCGCGGTATTATCCCGTATTGACGCCGGGCAA
GAGCAACTCGGTCGCCGCATACACTATTCTCAGAATGACTTGGTTGAGTACTCACCAGTCACAGAAAAGC
ATCTTACGGATGGCATGACAGTAAGAGAATTATGCAGTGCTGCCATAACCATGAGTGATAACACTGCGGC
CAACTTACTTCTGACAACGATCGGAGGACCGAAGGAGCTAACCGCTTTTTTGCACAACATGGGGGATCAT
GTAACTCGCCTTGATCGTTGGGAACCGGAGCTGAATGAAGCCATACCAAACGACGAGCGTGACACCACGA
TGCCTGTAGCAATGGCAACAACGTTGCGCAAACTATTAACTGGCGAACTACTTACTCTAGCTTCCCGGCA
ACAATTAATAGACTGGATGGAGGCGGATAAAGTTGCAGGACCACTTCTGCGCTCGGCCCTTCCGGCTGGC
TGGTTTATTGCTGATAAATCTGGAGCCGGTGAGCGTGGGTCTCGCGGTATCATTGCAGCACTGGGGCCAG
ATGGTAAGCCCTCCCGTATCGTAGTTATCTACACGACGGGGAGTCAGGCAACTATGGATGAACGAAATAG
ACAGATCGCTGAGATAGGTGCCTCACTGATTAAGCATTGGTAACTGTCAGACCAAGTTTACTCATATATA
CTTTAGATTGATTTAAAACTTCATTTTTAATTTAAAAGGATCTAGGTGAAGATCCTTTTTGATAATCTCA
TGACCAAAATCCCTTAACGTGAGTTTTCGTTCCACTGAGCGTCAGACCCCGTAGAAAAGATCAAAGGATC
TTCTTGAGATCCTTTTTTTCTGCGCGTAATCTGCTGCTTGCAAACAAAAAAACCACCGCTACCAGCGGTG
GTTTGTTTGCCGGATCAAGAGCTACCAACTCTTTTTCCGAAGGTAACTGGCTTCAGCAGAGCGCAGATAC
CAAATACTGTTCTTCTAGTGTAGCCGTAGTTAGGCCACCACTTCAAGAACTCTGTAGCACCGCCTACATA
CCTCGCTCTGCTAATCCTGTTACCAGTGGCTGCTGCCAGTGGCGATAAGTCGTGTCTTACCGGGTTGGAC
TCAAGACGATAGTTACCGGATAAGGCGCAGCGGTCGGGCTGAACGGGGGGTTCGTGCACACAGCCCAGCT
TGGAGCGAACGACCTACACCGAACTGAGATACCTACAGCGTGAGCTATGAGAAAGCGCCACGCTTCCCGA
AGGGAGAAAGGCGGACAGGTATCCGGTAAGCGGCAGGGTCGGAACAGGAGAGCGCACGAGGGAGCTTCCA
GGGGGAAACGCCTGGTATCTTTATAGTCCTGTCGGGTTTCGCCACCTCTGACTTGAGCGTCGATTTTTGT
GATGCTCGTCAGGGGGGCGGAGCCTATGGAAAAACGCCAGCAACGCGGCCTTTTTACGGTTCCTGGCCTT
TTGCTGGCCTTTTGCTCACATGTTCTTTCCTGCGTTATCCCCTGATTCTGTGGATAACCGTATTACCGCC
TTTGAGTGAGCTGATACCGCTCGCCGCAGCCGAACGACCGAGCGCAGCGAGTCAGTGAGCGAGGAAGCGG
AAGAGCGC
Features (pLannotate 1.2.2; 20 found; start..end, strand, type, name):
    102..123     +  protein_bind   CAP binding site: CAP binding activates transcription in the presence of cAMP. E. coli catabolite activator protein
    138..168     +  promoter       lac promoter: promoter for the E. coli lac operon
    176..192     +  protein_bind   lac operator: The lac repressor binds to the lac operator to inhibit transcription in E. coli. This inhibition can be relieved by adding lactose or isopropyl-β-D-thiogalactopyranoside (IPTG). lac repressor encoded by lacI
    248..458     +  promoter       SV40 promoter: SV40 early promoter
    480..546     +  CDS            small t antigen (fragment): SV40 (simian virus 40) small t antigen
    553..1731    +  promoter       EF-1α promoter: strong constitutive promoter for human elongation factor EF-1α
   1750..1819    +  protein_bind   attB: attB site for the φC31 integrase (Groth et al., 2000) phage φC31 integrase
   1826..1873    +  protein_bind   FRT: FLP-mediated recombination occurs in the 8-bp core sequence TCTAGAAA (Turan and Bode, 2011). FLP recombinase from the Saccharomyces cerevisiae 2μ plasmid
   1873..1897    -  CDS            NeoR/KanR (fragment): aminoglycoside phosphotransferase confers resistance to neomycin, kanamycin, and G418 (Geneticin®)
   1917..1938    +  CDS            PuroR (fragment): puromycin N-acetyltransferase; pac from Streptomyces; confers resistance to puromycin
   1997..2017    +  CDS            lacZα (fragment): LacZα fragment of β-galactosidase; lacZ fragment
   2025..2182    +  CDS            lacZα (fragment): LacZα fragment of β-galactosidase; lacZ fragment
   2188..2239    -  misc_feature   bom (fragment): basis of mobility region from pBR322
   2258..2713    +  rep_origin     f1 ori (sequence partly withheld): f1 bacteriophage origin of replication; arrow indicates direction of (+) strand synthesis
   2714..2763    -  misc_feature   bom (fragment): basis of mobility region from pBR322
   2865..2900    -  CDS            rop (fragment): Rop protein, which maintains plasmids at low copy number; rop
   2995..3099    +  promoter       AmpR promoter: bla
   3100..3960    +  CDS            AmpR: β-lactamase; bla; confers resistance to ampicillin, carbenicillin, and related antibiotics
   4131..4719    +  rep_origin     ori: high-copy-number ColE1/pMB1/pBR322/pUC origin of replication
   4902..89      +  CDS            lacI (fragment) (across the origin): lac repressor; lacI; The lac repressor binds to the lac operator to inhibit transcription in E. coli. This inhibition can be relieved by adding lactose or isopropyl-β-D-thiogalactopyranoside (IPTG).
