[The description below was written by a language model from this plasmid's Addgene catalogue record and pLannotate feature annotations shown in this document.]
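Description:
pBR_attB(C31)_FRT is an empty donor backbone of about 4.9 kb, built on a pBR322/pUC-type plasmid and intended for φC31 integrase-mediated delivery of payloads smaller than 20 kb into mammalian cells. The associated work concerns targeting of large DNA payloads in human pluripotent stem cells. It is propagated in E. coli at high copy from a ColE1/pUC-type origin and selected with ampicillin through the bla gene under its own promoter. An f1 phage origin is also present. Short remnants of bom, rop, lacI and lacZα, together with a CAP site, lac promoter and lac operator, are annotated and appear to be carry-over from the parental cloning vectors rather than functional units.

The functional core is a compact block in which an SV40 early promoter segment, a small fragment annotated as small t antigen, and a full EF-1α promoter lie immediately upstream of a φC31 attB site followed by an FRT site. attB is the substrate that φC31 integrase recombines with a matching attP site, so the whole plasmid, including any cloned payload, can be inserted unidirectionally at a genomic landing site carrying attP. No intact mammalian selection gene is annotated downstream of the promoters: only very short NeoR/KanR and PuroR matches appear. This layout is consistent with a promoter-trap design in which integration places the promoter in front of a promoterless marker at the landing site, although the record does not state this. The FRT site provides a target for FLP recombinase, which could allow later excision of auxiliary sequences if a partner FRT exists at the target locus. The record does not describe the cloning site used for inserting payloads.
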