Addgene plasmid #183761: pBR_attB(C31)_FRT
Purpose: (Empty Backbone) phiC31-specific donor plasmid for the cloning of payloads <20 kb
Depositing lab: Richard Davis. Depositing organization: Leiden University Medical Center. Publication: STRAIGHT-IN enables high-throughput targeting of large DNA payloads in human pluripotent stem cells. Blanch-Asensio A, Grandela C, Brandao KO, de Korte T, Mei H, Ariyurek Y, Yiangou L, Mol MPH, van Meer BJ, Kloet SL, Mummery CL, Davis RP. Cell Rep Methods. 2022 Sep 22;2(10):100300. doi: 10.1016/j.crmeth.2022.100300. eCollection 2022 Oct 24. PubMed 36313798.
Backbone
  Vector backbone: pBR322/pUC
  Backbone size (bp): 5000
  Vector type: Mammalian Expression, Synthetic Biology
Growth in bacteria
  Bacterial resistance: Ampicillin, 100 μg/mL
  Growth temperature: 37°C
  Growth strain: DH5alpha
  Copy number: High Copy
Terms and licenses: Academic/Nonprofit Terms; Industry Terms: Not Available to Industry
How to cite: pBR_attB(C31)_FRT was a gift from Richard Davis (Addgene plasmid # 183761 ; http://n2t.net/addgene:183761 ; RRID:Addgene_183761)
